>Addgene plasmid #1871 | Cdk5-DN | addgene partial sequence | sequence record 16970 | Bglob-pA-R 5'-ttttggcagagggaaaaaga-3'
CAGCCACCACCTTCTGATAGGCAGCCTGCACCTGAGGAGTGAATTCCTCGACGGATCCCTAGGGCGGACA
GAAGTCGGAGAAGTAGGGGTGCTGCAGGGCCTCTTCTGCTGAGATACGCTGGACAGGGTTACACTTCAGA
AGGTTCTGCAGCAGATCCCTCCCTGTGGCATTGAGTTTGGGCACGACGTTCACCAGGGATGTTGTGGCCG
GGTACATCGGATAGGGCTTATAGTCTGGCAGCTTGGTCATAGAGGGCCACTGCTCCTCGGTGGGCGTCCC
CAGCAGTCGGAAGATCCTCTTCAACTGGTCATCGACATCATTGCCGGGAAAAAGAGGCCGCCCAGCATTG
GCCAGCTCTGCAAAGATGCAGCCGGCTGACCACATGTCGATGGACGTGGAGTACAGCTTGGCCCCAAAGA
GGACATCCGGTGGGCGGTACCACAGTGTGACCACCTCAGCTGAGTAACAGCGGACGGGAATCCCAAAGGC
TCGAGCCAGGCCAAAATTAGCCAATTTCAGCTCCCCATTCCTGTTTATTAGCAGGTTCTGGGGCTTCAGG
TCCCTGTGTAGCACATTGCGGCTATGACAGAATCCCAGCCCTTTTAGTAGCTGGAAGAGGAATGACTTTA
CAATC
