[The description below was written by a language model from this plasmid's Addgene catalogue record.]
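Description:
Cdk5-DN is a mammalian expression plasmid built on the pCMV-neo-Bam backbone (about 6.55 kb without insert) that carries a dominant-negative form of human cyclin-dependent kinase 5 (CDK5, also known as PSSALRE). The roughly 890 bp insert was placed into the vector as a BamHI fragment, with the BamHI sites preserved at both ends so the insert can be excised again with that single enzyme. The plasmid is maintained in E. coli as a high-copy construct under ampicillin selection. It also provides a neomycin resistance marker, so stably transfected mammalian cells can be selected with G418.

The insert carries the D145N substitution, which replaces a conserved aspartate in the kinase catalytic region. The record designates this mutant as dominant negative. Mutants of this type are generally expected to lack kinase activity while still binding their activating partners, so that they compete with the endogenous kinase when overexpressed. The record does not explicitly list the promoter, but the backbone name points to CMV-driven expression. The recommended sequencing primers anneal in a beta-globin intron and a beta-globin polyadenylation region, which suggests that the cloning site sits between these processing elements. No epitope tag or reporter is recorded, and no annotated feature table is available, only a reference to a scanned map.

The construct belongs to a set of tools made to dissect the separate roles of individual cyclin-dependent kinases in cell cycle control. It is typically used for transient or stable overexpression in mammalian cells to interfere with endogenous CDK5 function.
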