Addgene plasmid #1871: Cdk5-DN
Depositing lab: Sander van den Heuvel. Publication: Distinct roles for cyclin-dependent kinases in cell cycle control. van den Heuvel S, Harlow E. Science 1993 Dec 24;262(5142):2050-4. 10.1126/science.8266103 PubMed 8266103.
Backbone
  Vector backbone: pCMV-neo-Bam
  Backbone size w/o insert (bp): 6550
  Vector type: Mammalian Expression
  Selectable markers: Neomycin (select with G418)
Growth in bacteria
  Bacterial resistance: Ampicillin, 100 μg/mL
  Growth temperature: 37°C
  Growth strain: DH5alpha
  Copy number: High Copy
Gene/Insert
  Gene/Insert name: Cdk5 (alt names: cyclin-dependent kinase 5; PSSALRE)
  Species: H. sapiens (human)
  Insert size (bp): 890
  Mutation: D145N, dominant negative
  Entrez Gene: CDK5 (a.k.a. LIS7, PSSALRE)
  Cloning method: Restriction Enzyme; 5′ cloning site BamHI (not destroyed); 3′ cloning site BamHI (not destroyed)
  Sequencing primers: 5′ Bglob-intron-F; 3′ Bglob-pA-R
Terms and licenses: Academic/Nonprofit Terms; Industry Terms: Not Available to Industry
Depositor comments: See scanned map.
How to cite: Cdk5-DN was a gift from Sander van den Heuvel (Addgene plasmid # 1871 ; http://n2t.net/addgene:1871 ; RRID:Addgene_1871)
